>Addgene plasmid #183835 | pODN-mNG-ECT2 | addgene full sequence | sequence record 373473 | Addgene NGS Result
GAAGATCCTTTGATCTTTTCTACGGGGTCTGACGCTCAGTGGAACGAAAACTCACGTTAAGGGATTTTGG
TCATGAGATTATCAAAAAGGATCTTCACCTAGATCCTTTTAAATTAAAAATGAAGTTTTAAATCAATCTA
AAGTATATATGAGTAAACTTGGTCTGACAGTTACCAATGCTTAATCAGTGAGGCACCTATCTCAGCGATC
TGTCTATTTCGTTCATCCATAGTTGCCTGACTCCCCGTCGTGTAGATAACTACGATACGGGAGGGCTTAC
CATCTGGCCCCAGTGCTGCAATGATACCGCGAGACCCACGCTCACCGGCTCCAGATTTATCAGCAATAAA
CCAGCCAGCCGGAAGGGCCGAGCGCAGAAGTGGTCCTGCAACTTTATCCGCCTCCATCCAGTCTATTAAT
TGTTGCCGGGAAGCTAGAGTAAGTAGTTCGCCAGTTAATAGTTTGCGCAACGTTGTTGCCATTGCTACAG
GCATCGTGGTGTCACGCTCGTCGTTTGGTATGGCTTCATTCAGCTCCGGTTCCCAACGATCAAGGCGAGT
TACATGATCCCCCATGTTGTGCAAAAAAGCGGTTAGCTCCTTCGGTCCTCCGATCGTTGTCAGAAGTAAG
TTGGCCGCAGTGTTATCACTCATGGTTATGGCAGCACTGCATAATTCTCTTACTGTCATGCCATCCGTAA
GATGCTTTTCTGTGACTGGTGAGTACTCAACCAAGTCATTCTGAGAATAGTGTATGCGGCGACCGAGTTG
CTCTTGCCCGGCGTCAATACGGGATAATACCGCGCCACATAGCAGAACTTTAAAAGTGCTCATCATTGGA
AAACGTTCTTCGGGGCGAAAACTCTCAAGGATCTTACCGCTGTTGAGATCCAGTTCGATGTAACCCACTC
GTGCACCCAACTGATCTTCAGCATCTTTTACTTTCACCAGCGTTTCTGGGTGAGCAAAAACAGGAAGGCA
AAATGCCGCAAAAAAGGGAATAAGGGCGACACGGAAATGTTGAATACTCATACTCTTCCTTTTTCAATAT
TATTGAAGCATTTATCAGGGTTATTGTCTCATGAGCGGATACATATTTGAATGTATTTAGAAAAATAAAC
AAATAGGGGTTCCGCGCACATTTCCCCGAAAAGTGCCACCTGACGTCTAAGAAACCATTATTATCATGAC
ATTAACCTATAAAAATAGGCGTATCACGAGGCCGCCCCTGCAGCCGAATTATATTATTTTTGCCAAATAA
TTTTTAACAAAAGCTCTGAAGTCTTCTTCATTTAAATTCTTAGATGATACTTCATCTGGAAAATTGTCCC
AATTAGTAGCATCACGCTGTGAGTAAGTTCTAAACCATTTTTTTATTGTTGTATTATCTCTAATCTTACT
ACTCGATGAGTTTTCGGTATTATCTCTATTTTTAACTTGGAGCAGGTTCCATTCATTGTTTTTTTCATCA
TAGTGAATAAAATCAACTGCTTTAACACTTGTGCCTGAACACCATATCCATCCGGCGTAATACGACTCAC
TATAGGGAGAGCGGCCGCCAGATCTTCCGGATGGCTCGAGTTTTTCAGCAAGATTCTAGCTTTTAAACTC
TTCTTAAGTCCTGGAAAACTTAAAAAAGGATTTTCTTTCATAGTCCAGAGTTATATTGGCACTCACCCAT
GCATAATTGTTCTGTCAAACCTTTTAGGGGAGAGGTGTTTTTAAAGAATTATGAAAATACTGACAAGGGA
CCAGCCCAATTATACCGGAGAGGTTTAGAGACATCCACAGAGGATGAGTCAAGAGTGTTGGATTGGGGGT
TGGAAGACAAGATAGGTGGAGAGTCGAGCACTAAATGCAAATAGATGTGATGTAAATTATGATTTGTGCC
TGAAAAATAGCTGAGAAATTCATTGTTGCTGTTGCATAGATTGTATAGGGACTGGGGTAGTTACAGATGG
TGAGGGTGAATAGTTAGGCGGGGACCAAATTGTGAACTTGGTGGTGAATTTGGACTTGGACATATAAGGA
GTACTCATGGAAGTTGTTAAGCAGGGAAGTGATATGGTCACATTTGTATTTAGGTGCATATTCCTGAAAA
CCATGTGGAGAGTGATTTCTAAGGAAACTGATGGTAAAGTTGTGTGGAGCTGGTTTATTAGACCAAGTGA
CCATTGTGTCATTGAACGTATAGAGAAGGGGGGCCAGATTCCAGAGATACTTGAGGTGGGATTGATAGGA
ATTTTGGGGAGGGAAATGTGGGAGAGGAAAAAATTAGGATAGATCTCAGATTTTTGGCTAGGATTTTTGT
GGGAGGTGTGTTATGGTGGTGTTATAATTGAATATAGGAAGAGAAATTGGTTGAGGGCAAAGGTGTGGAG
AAGGGAGGTAGAATAATATTTATGACTACAGTTGAGTGTTTGTTGTATGTCTAGTAATGTTCTATGTGCT
TTTGATACATTGTTATTTTTATTATATTCCTGTGAGTCAGGTATTAGTATGTTTATTTTACAGAAAAAGA
AACTGAGGCTCAGAGAAGGTCAGTGACTTTCTTTGGTTCATTAAAAAAATGGGTAATAATACTTTTTATA
AATTCTAGGTAAAAAGAGCCTCTAATACTTACTTTTGCCCAATGACCATGTTTATGTATTTTTATTCAAA
TTTTATTTTTTCAGCTGATTTAGAAGAATACAAATCATGGTGAGCAAGGGCGAGGAGGATAACATGGCCT
CTCTCCCAGCGACACATGAGTTACACATCTTTGGCTCCATCAACGGTGTGGACTTTGACATGGTGGGTCA
GGGCACCGGCAATCCAAATGATGGTTATGAGGAGTTAAACCTGAAGTCCACCAAGGGTGACCTCCAGTTC
TCCCCCTGGATTCTGGTCCCTCATATCGGGTATGGCTTCCATCAGTACCTGCCCTACCCTGACGGGATGT
CGCCTTTCCAGGCCGCCATGGTAGATGGCTCCGGATACCAAGTCCATCGCACAATGCAGTTTGAAGATGG
TGCCTCCCTTACTGTTAACTACCGCTACACCTACGAGGGAAGCCACATCAAAGGAGAGGCCCAGGTGAAG
GGGACTGGTTTCCCTGCTGACGGTCCTGTGATGACCAACTCGCTGACCGCTGCGGACTGGTGCAGGTCGA
AGAAGACTTACCCCAACGACAAAACCATCATCAGTACCTTTAAGTGGAGTTACACCACTGGAAATGGCAA
GCGCTACCGGAGCACTGCGCGGACCACCTACACCTTTGCCAAGCCAATGGCGGCTAACTATCTGAAGAAC
CAGCCGATGTACGTGTTCCGTAAGACGGAGCTCAAGCACTCCAAGACCGAGCTCAACTTCAAGGAGTGGC
AAAAGGCCTTTACCGATGTGATGGGCATGGACGAGCTGTACAAGGGAGGTTCAGGAGGCTCCATGGCAGA
GAATTCAGTACTAACTTCTACGACGGGAAGGACTAGCTTGGCAGACTCTTCCATTTTTGATTCTAAAGTT
ACTGAGATTTCCAAGGAAAACTTACTTATTGGATCTACTTCATATGTAGAAGGTAAACCTGTTACCTGCT
TTAAAACAATCAATTTCTATTTTAATTCTAAACTTATTAGTGACTTTCTTAAGATTTAATTTTAATACCA
ACTGTAATGCTAGAGCACAGGTATTAAGTAAATATTTGTTTACAGAATCCTTTTACACTATGTCATTTTT
CTGATTATTATTTGGGTTATTTGTATGCTTTGCAGCTTTGAAAAGGGAGGCATCTTAATTTGGATATTCC
TTTTTCTGTATGTGAGGGCGGTCTAGCTACAGCATTATTAGCTAGAAGTTATACAGTCATGACTGGTTAG
GTGAAAGCTACTTTTTCCTTTACCACTTTATAAATGGGTTTTTCCTAAAATTATATGCACTGTTGAGGAG
GATGACTATGTAAGATAGCGCATTCTCTGGCTAGGAGGAATGCTGATGTTTGTATACCCTGCTACAATAT
GGTTTCTCTTTCTCTAAAGTGATATATAGCCAGATATTTTTGTAATAAGTTGGGAGTTGAGTCCTATTAA
ATTTAGAGAAAGTTATGATTCCCTCAAAGATGTAATACATACTAGATATAGCCAAAAGAGCGATAAGGAC
CTACTGATTGTGATGTTAATACATGATAAACATTGAAACATTTTACATTTTAACAGAAGAGATGCCTCAG
ATTGAAACAAGAGTGATATTGGTTCAAGAAGCTGGAAAACAAGAAGAACTTATAAAAGCCTTAAAGGTAC
GGAGTTTTAGGTTTTAGTTTTTTTTGTAATGCAATTTTTCTTCCATCAGTGTGTAAATAGTTTCATAGCT
TTCTTAACCTCATACTTAAGTCTCTTTTCCACAGACTATTAAAATAATGGAAGTCCCTGTTATAAAGATA
AAAGAAAGTTGTCCTATCTTTCTAGAAGATCTCCTACAATATTCTCAGCTGCCATGGAAAATCGATGTTC
TTCTTTTATTCTCTCAAGATTTTCAGGCTGTATATTAAAACTTATATTAAGAACTATGCTAACCACCTCA
TCAGGAACCGTTGTAGGTGGCGTGGGTTTTCTTGGCAATCGACTCTCATGAAAACTACGAGCTAAATATT
CAATATGTTCCTCTTGACCAACTTTATTCTGCATTTTTTTTGAACGAGGTTTAGAGCAAGCTTCAGGAAA
CTGAGACAGGAATTTTATTAAAAATTTAAATTTTGAAGAAAGTTCAGGGTTAATAGCATCCATTTTTTGC
TTTGCAAGTTCCTCAGCATTCTTAACAAAAGACGTCTCTTTTGACATGTTTAAAGTTTAAACCTCCTGTG
TGAAATTATTATCCGCTCATAATTCCACACATTATACGAGCCGGAAGCATAAAGTGTAAAGCCTGGGGTG
CCTAATGAGTGAGCTAACTCACATTAATTGCGTTGCGCTCACTGCCAATTGCTTTCCAGTCGGGAAACCT
GTCGTGCCAGCTGCATTAATGAATCGGCCAACGCGCGGGGAGAGGCGGTTTGCGTATTGGGCGCTCTTCC
GCTTCCTCGCTCACTGACTCGCTGCGCTCGGTCGTTCGGCTGCGGCGAGCGGTATCAGCTCACTCAAAGG
CGGTAATACGGTTATCCACAGAATCAGGGGATAACGCAGGAAAGAACATGTGAGCAAAAGGCCAGCAAAA
GGCCAGGAACCGTAAAAAGGCCGCGTTGCTGGCGTTTTTCCATAGGCTCCGCCCCCCTGACGAGCATCAC
AAAAATCGACGCTCAAGTCAGAGGTGGCGAAACCCGACAGGACTATAAAGATACCAGGCGTTTCCCCCTG
GAAGCTCCCTCGTGCGCTCTCCTGTTCCGACCCTGCCGCTTACCGGATACCTGTCCGCCTTTCTCCCTTC
GGGAAGCGTGGCGCTTTCTCATAGCTCACGCTGTAGGTATCTCAGTTCGGTGTAGGTCGTTCGCTCCAAG
CTGGGCTGTGTGCACGAACCCCCCGTTCAGCCCGACCGCTGCGCCTTATCCGGTAACTATCGTCTTGAGT
CCAACCCGGTAAGACACGACTTATCGCCACTGGCAGCAGCCACTGGTAACAGGATTAGCAGAGCGAGGTA
TGTAGGCGGTGCTACAGAGTTCTTGAAGTGGTGGCCTAACTACGGCTACACTAGAAGAACAGTATTTGGT
ATCTGCGCTCTGCTGAAGCCAGTTACCTTCGGAAAAAGAGTTGGTAGCTCTTGATCCGGCAAACAAACCA
CCGCTGGTAGCGGTGGTTTTTTTGTTTGCAAGCAGCAGATTACGCGCAGAAAAAAAGGATCTCAA
Features (pLannotate 1.2.2; 11 found; start..end, strand, type, name):
    171..1031    -  CDS            AmpR: β-lactamase; bla; confers resistance to ampicillin, carbenicillin, and related antibiotics
   1032..1136    -  promoter       AmpR promoter: bla
   1528..1546    +  promoter       T7 promoter: promoter for bacteriophage T7 RNA polymerase
   2697..3404    +  CDS            mNeonGreen: mNeonGreen is a basic (constitutively fluorescent) green/yellow fluorescent protein published in 2013, derived from Branchiostoma lanceolatum. It is reported to be a very rapidly-maturing monomer with moderate acid sensitivity.
   3423..3551    +  CDS            ECT2 (fragment): ECT2_HUMAN - Experimental evidence at protein level: Swiss-Prot protein existence level 1. Guanine nucleotide exchange factor (GEF) that catalyzes the exchange of GDP for GTP. Promotes guanine nucleotide exchange on the Rho family members of small GTPases, like RHOA, RHOC, RAC1 and CDC42. Required for signal transduction pathways involved in the regulation of cytokinesis. Component of the centralspindlin complex that serves as a microtubule-dependent and Rho-mediated signaling required for the myosin contractile ring formation during the cell cycle cytokinesis. Regulates the translocation of R
   4168..4425    +  CDS            ECT2 (fragment): ECT2_HUMAN - Experimental evidence at protein level: Swiss-Prot protein existence level 1. Guanine nucleotide exchange factor (GEF) that catalyzes the exchange of GDP for GTP. Promotes guanine nucleotide exchange on the Rho family members of small GTPases, like RHOA, RHOC, RAC1 and CDC42. Required for signal transduction pathways involved in the regulation of cytokinesis. Component of the centralspindlin complex that serves as a microtubule-dependent and Rho-mediated signaling required for the myosin contractile ring formation during the cell cycle cytokinesis. Regulates the translocation of R
   4427..4807    -  CDS            eco47IR (fragment): T2E7_ECOLX - Protein predicted: Swiss-Prot protein existence level 4. Recognizes the double-stranded sequence GGWCC and cleaves after G-1. From Escherichia coli.
   4860..4890    -  promoter       lac UV5 promoter: E. coli lac promoter with an "up" mutation
   4905..4926    -  protein_bind   CAP binding site: CAP binding activates transcription in the presence of cAMP. E. coli catabolite activator protein
   4951..5034    -  CDS            lacI (fragment): lac repressor; lacI; The lac repressor binds to the lac operator to inhibit transcription in E. coli. This inhibition can be relieved by adding lactose or isopropyl-β-D-thiogalactopyranoside (IPTG).
   5217..5805    -  rep_origin     ori: high-copy-number ColE1/pMB1/pBR322/pUC origin of replication
