[The description below was written by a language model from this plasmid's Addgene catalogue record and pLannotate feature annotations shown in this document.]
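Description:
pODN-mNG-ECT2 is a CRISPR/Cas9 homology-directed repair donor built in the pJET1.2 cloning backbone, intended to tag the endogenous human ECT2 gene at its N-terminus with the green/yellow fluorescent protein mNeonGreen. The 5.8 kb plasmid is propagated in E. coli as a high-copy vector through its ColE1/pUC-type origin and is selected with ampicillin via the β-lactamase gene and its own promoter. Other backbone elements are typical of pJET1.2. These include a T7 promoter flanking the cloning site and a lac UV5 promoter with a CAP binding site upstream of the eco47IR restriction endonuclease gene. That gene is annotated only as a fragment, consistent with the insert interrupting this lethal gene, which is the positive-selection principle of the backbone.

The roughly 2.8 kb insert consists of human ECT2 genomic homology arms surrounding an mNeonGreen-linker cassette. In the feature table, the mNeonGreen coding sequence is followed after a short gap, consistent with the linker, by an ECT2 coding fragment. A second ECT2 fragment lies further downstream, and the unannotated stretch between them presumably corresponds to intronic sequence in the right arm. The unannotated region upstream of mNeonGreen would correspond to the left arm. No mammalian promoter is annotated, as expected for a knock-in template in which the fusion is driven from the native ECT2 locus after integration. The arms carry point mutations that remove the sgRNA target site, preventing Cas9 from cutting the donor or the edited allele. The guide RNA and Cas9 must be supplied separately. The construct is used to generate human cell lines expressing fluorescent Ect2, a Rho-family GEF required for cytokinesis, at endogenous levels for live imaging.
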