Addgene plasmid #183835: pODN-mNG-ECT2
Purpose: Repair template for the N-terminal tagging of Ect2 with mNeonGreen in human cells using CRISPR/Cas9.
Depositing lab: Alisa Piekny. Publication: Cytokinetic diversity in mammalian cells is revealed by the characterization of endogenous anillin, Ect2 and RhoA. Husser MC, Ozugergin I, Resta T, Martin VJJ, Piekny AJ. Open Biol. 2022 Nov;12(11):220247. doi: 10.1098/rsob.220247. Epub 2022 Nov 23. PubMed 36416720.
Backbone
  Vector backbone: pJET1.2
  Backbone manufacturer: Thermo Fischer Scientific
  Backbone size w/o insert (bp): 2974
  Total vector size (bp): 5805
  Vector type: Mammalian Expression, CRISPR ; Donor template
Growth in bacteria
  Bacterial resistance: Ampicillin, 100 μg/mL
  Growth temperature: 37°C
  Growth strain: DH5alpha
  Copy number: High Copy
Gene/Insert
  Gene/Insert name: ECT2 homology arms with mNeonGreen-linker (alt name: Epithelial cell transforming 2)
  Species: H. sapiens (human)
  Insert size (bp): 2831
  Mutation: Homology arms contain point mutations to remove the sgRNA target site
  Entrez Gene: ECT2 (a.k.a. ARHGEF31)
  Tag / fusion protein: mNeonGreen-linker (N terminal on insert)
  Cloning method: Unknown
  Sequencing primers: 5′ CAACTGCTTTAACACTTGTGCCTG; 3′ GTTCCTGATGAGGTGGTTAGCATAG
Terms and licenses: Academic/Nonprofit Terms; Industry Terms: Not Available to Industry
How to cite: pODN-mNG-ECT2 was a gift from Alisa Piekny (Addgene plasmid # 183835 ; http://n2t.net/addgene:183835 ; RRID:Addgene_183835)
